Addgene plasmid #182723: p35S-mKO1
Purpose: Transient expression of mKO1 in plant cell
Depositing lab: Yutaka Kodama. Depositing organization: Utsunomiya University. Publication: A novel orange-colored bimolecular fluorescence complementation (BiFC) assay using monomeric Kusabira-Orange protein. Fujii Y, Yoshimura A, Kodama Y. Biotechniques. 2018 Apr;64(4):153-161. doi: 10.2144/btn-2017-0121. PubMed 29661017.
Backbone
  Vector backbone: pBRN169-MXMT
  Vector type: Plant Expression
Growth in bacteria
  Bacterial resistance: Ampicillin, 100 μg/mL
  Growth temperature: 37°C
  Growth strain: DH5alpha
  Copy number: Unknown
Gene/Insert
  Gene/Insert name: mKO1 (alt name: monomeric Kusabira-Orange1)
  Promoter: CaMV 35S promoter
  Cloning method: Gateway Cloning
  Sequencing primers: 5′ GACTCTAGAGGATCCATGGTGAGTGTGATT; 3′ AGCCGGGCGGCCGCTTTAGGAATGAGCTAC
Terms and licenses: Academic/Nonprofit Terms; Industry Terms: Not Available to Industry
How to cite: p35S-mKO1 was a gift from Yutaka Kodama (Addgene plasmid # 182723 ; http://n2t.net/addgene:182723 ; RRID:Addgene_182723)
