[The description below was written by a language model from this plasmid's Addgene catalogue record and pLannotate feature annotations shown in this document.]
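Description:
p35S-mKO1 is a small (about 4.1 kb) plant expression plasmid built on the pBRN169-MXMT backbone and intended for transient expression of the orange fluorescent protein mKO1 (monomeric Kusabira-Orange 1) in plant cells. It is propagated in E. coli through a high-copy ColE1/pUC-type origin and selected with ampicillin via the β-lactamase gene and its native promoter. The annotation shows no T-DNA borders, plant selectable marker or plant replication element. This fits a plasmid delivered directly for transient assays rather than an Agrobacterium binary vector, although the record does not specify the delivery method. Short fragments of lacZα, lacI, rop, bom, a tet promoter and an RSF origin, together with the lac promoter/operator region, appear to be leftovers of the pUC/pBR322-derived cloning backbone and have no evident role in the plant cassette.

The expression cassette is simple. The strong constitutive CaMV 35S promoter is followed by the tobacco mosaic virus Ω leader, a 5′ translational enhancer, then a remnant of a multiple cloning site, the mKO coding sequence, and the nopaline synthase (NOS) terminator, which supplies the polyadenylation signal. mKO is a constitutively fluorescent monomeric orange protein derived from the coral Verrillofungia concinna and has low acid sensitivity. No fusion partner or tag is annotated, so the protein is expressed on its own. The catalogue lists Gateway cloning as the method, but no att recombination sites appear in the feature table. The plasmid comes from work developing an orange bimolecular fluorescence complementation assay based on mKO, where a construct expressing the full-length protein would plausibly serve as an intact fluorescence reference or general orange marker in plant cells.
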