Features (pLannotate 1.2.2; 18 found; start..end, strand, type, name):
     48..636     -  rep_origin     ori: high-copy-number ColE1/pMB1/pBR322/pUC origin of replication
    807..1667    -  CDS            AmpR: β-lactamase; bla; confers resistance to ampicillin, carbenicillin, and related antibiotics
   1668..1772    -  promoter       AmpR promoter: bla
   1867..1902    +  CDS            rop (fragment): Rop protein, which maintains plasmids at low copy number; rop
   2004..2103    +  misc_feature   bom (fragment): basis of mobility region from pBR322
   2109..2263    -  CDS            lacZα (fragment): LacZα fragment of β-galactosidase; lacZ fragment
   2322..2667    +  promoter       CaMV 35S promoter: strong constitutive promoter from cauliflower mosaic virus
   2619..2665    +  promoter       minimal CaMV 35S promoter: minimal 35S promoter from cauliflower mosaic virus
   2687..2742    +  misc_feature   TMV Ω: translational enhancer from the tobacco mosaic virus 5'-leader sequence (Gallie et al., 1988)
   2744..2761    -  misc_feature   MCS (fragment): pUC18/19 multiple cloning site
   2762..3415    +  CDS            mKO: mKO is a basic (constitutively fluorescent) orange fluorescent protein published in 2004, derived from Verrillofungia concinna. It has low acid sensitivity.
   3437..3689    +  terminator     NOS terminator: nopaline synthase terminator and poly(A) signal
   3690..3706    -  promoter       tet promoter (fragment): E. coli promoter for tetracycline efflux protein gene
   3751..3767    -  protein_bind   lac operator: The lac repressor binds to the lac operator to inhibit transcription in E. coli. This inhibition can be relieved by adding lactose or isopropyl-β-D-thiogalactopyranoside (IPTG). lac repressor encoded by lacI
   3775..3805    -  promoter       lac promoter: promoter for the E. coli lac operon
   3820..3841    -  protein_bind   CAP binding site: CAP binding activates transcription in the presence of cAMP. E. coli catabolite activator protein
   3854..3946    -  CDS            lacI (fragment): lac repressor; lacI; The lac repressor binds to the lac operator to inhibit transcription in E. coli. This inhibition can be relieved by adding lactose or isopropyl-β-D-thiogalactopyranoside (IPTG).
   3948..4081    -  rep_origin     RSF ori (fragment): Plasmids containing the RSF 1030 origin of replication can be propagated in E. coli cells that contain additional plasmids with compatible origins.
>Addgene plasmid #182723 | p35S-mKO1 | addgene full sequence | sequence record 361345 | Addgene NGS Result
GGCCAGCAAAAGGCCAGGAACCGTAAAAAGGCCGCGTTGCTGGCGTTTTTCCATAGGCTCCGCCCCCCTG
ACGAGCATCACAAAAATCGACGCTCAAGTCAGAGGTGGCGAAACCCGACAGGACTATAAAGATACCAGGC
GTTTCCCCCTGGAAGCTCCCTCGTGCGCTCTCCTGTTCCGACCCTGCCGCTTACCGGATACCTGTCCGCC
TTTCTCCCTTCGGGAAGCGTGGCGCTTTCTCATAGCTCACGCTGTAGGTATCTCAGTTCGGTGTAGGTCG
TTCGCTCCAAGCTGGGCTGTGTGCACGAACCCCCCGTTCAGCCCGACCGCTGCGCCTTATCCGGTAACTA
TCGTCTTGAGTCCAACCCGGTAAGACACGACTTATCGCCACTGGCAGCAGCCACTGGTAACAGGATTAGC
AGAGCGAGGTATGTAGGCGGTGCTACAGAGTTCTTGAAGTGGTGGCCTAACTACGGCTACACTAGAAGAA
CAGTATTTGGTATCTGCGCTCTGCTGAAGCCAGTTACCTTCGGAAAAAGAGTTGGTAGCTCTTGATCCGG
CAAACAAACCACCGCTGGTAGCGGTGGTTTTTTTGTTTGCAAGCAGCAGATTACGCGCAGAAAAAAAGGA
TCTCAAGAAGATCCTTTGATCTTTTCTACGGGGTCTGACGCTCAGTGGAACGAAAACTCACGTTAAGGGA
TTTTGGTCATGAGATTATCAAAAAGGATCTTCACCTAGATCCTTTTAAATTAAAAATGAAGTTTTAAATC
AATCTAAAGTATATATGAGTAAACTTGGTCTGACAGTTACCAATGCTTAATCAGTGAGGCACCTATCTCA
GCGATCTGTCTATTTCGTTCATCCATAGTTGCCTGACTCCCCGTCGTGTAGATAACTACGATACGGGAGG
GCTTACCATCTGGCCCCAGTGCTGCAATGATACCGCGAGACCCACGCTCACCGGCTCCAGATTTATCAGC
AATAAACCAGCCAGCCGGAAGGGCCGAGCGCAGAAGTGGTCCTGCAACTTTATCCGCCTCCATCCAGTCT
ATTAATTGTTGCCGGGAAGCTAGAGTAAGTAGTTCGCCAGTTAATAGTTTGCGCAACGTTGTTGCCATTG
CTACAGGCATCGTGGTGTCACGCTCGTCGTTTGGTATGGCTTCATTCAGCTCCGGTTCCCAACGATCAAG
GCGAGTTACATGATCCCCCATGTTGTGCAAAAAAGCGGTTAGCTCCTTCGGTCCTCCGATCGTTGTCAGA
AGTAAGTTGGCCGCAGTGTTATCACTCATGGTTATGGCAGCACTGCATAATTCTCTTACTGTCATGCCAT
CCGTAAGATGCTTTTCTGTGACTGGTGAGTACTCAACCAAGTCATTCTGAGAATAGTGTATGCGGCGACC
GAGTTGCTCTTGCCCGGCGTCAATACGGGATAATACCGCGCCACATAGCAGAACTTTAAAAGTGCTCATC
ATTGGAAAACGTTCTTCGGGGCGAAAACTCTCAAGGATCTTACCGCTGTTGAGATCCAGTTCGATGTAAC
CCACTCGTGCACCCAACTGATCTTCAGCATCTTTTACTTTCACCAGCGTTTCTGGGTGAGCAAAAACAGG
AAGGCAAAATGCCGCAAAAAAGGGAATAAGGGCGACACGGAAATGTTGAATACTCATACTCTTCCTTTTT
CAATATTATTGAAGCATTTATCAGGGTTATTGTCTCATGAGCGGATACATATTTGAATGTATTTAGAAAA
ATAAACAAATAGGGGTTCCGCGCACATTTCCCCGAAAAGTGCCACCTGACGTCTAAGAAACCATTATTAT
CATGACATTAACCTATAAAAATAGGCGTATCACGAGGCCCTTTCGTCTCGCGCGTTTCGGTGATGACGGT
GAAAACCTCTGACACATGCAGCTCCCGGAGACGGTCACAGCTTGTCTGTAAGCGGATGCCGGGAGCAGAC
AAGCCCGTCAGGGCGCGTCAGCGGGTGTTGGCGGGTGTCGGGGCTGGCTTAACTATGCGGCATCAGAGCA
GATTGTACTGAGAGTGCACCATATGCGGTGTGAAATACCGCACAGATGCGTAAGGAGAAAATACCGCATC
AGGCGCCATTCGCCATTCAGGCTGCGCAACTGTTGGGAAGGGCGATCGGTGCGGGCCTCTTCGCTATTAC
GCCAGCTGGCGAAAGGGGGATGTGCTGCAAGGCGATTAAGTTGGGTAACGCCAGGGTTTTCCCAGTCACG
ACGTTGTAAAACGACGGCCAGTGCCAAGCTTGCATGCCTGCAGGCTCTAGAGGATCCCCCCTCAGAAGAC
CAGAGGGCTATTGAGACTTTTCAACAAAGGGTAATATCGGGAAACCTCCTCGGATTCCATTGCCCAGCTA
TCTGTCACTTCATCGAAAGGACAGTAGAAAAGGAAGGTGGCTCCTACAAATGCCATCATTGCGATAAAGG
AAAGGCTATCGTTCAAGATGCCTCTACCGACAGTGGTCCCAAAGATGGACCCCCACCCACGAGGAACATC
GTGGAAAAAGAAGACGTTCCAACCACGTCTTCAAAGCAAGTGGATTGATGTGATATCTCCACTGACGTAA
GGGATGACGCACAATCCCACTATCCTTCGCAAGACCCTTCCTCTATATAAGGAAGTTCATTTCATTTGGA
GAGGACAGGCTTCTTGAGATCCTTCAACAATTACCAACAACAACAAACAACAAACAACATTACAATTACT
ATTTACAATTACAGTCGACTCTAGAGGATCCATGGTGAGTGTGATTAAACCAGAGATGAAGATGAGGTAC
TACATGGACGGCTCCGTCAATGGGCATGAGTTCACAATTGAAGGTGAAGGCACAGGCAGACCTTACGAGG
GACATCAAGAGATGACACTACGCGTCACAATGGCCAAGGGCGGGCCAATGCCTTTCGCGTTTGACTTAGT
GTCACACGTGTTCTGTTACGGCCACAGACCTTTTACTAAATATCCAGAAGAGATACCAGACTATTTCAAA
CAAGCATTTCCTGAAGGCCTGTCATGGGAAAGGTCGTTGGAGTTCGAAGATGGTGGGTCCGCTTCAGTCA
GTGCGCATATAAGCCTTAGAGGAAACACCTTCTACCACAAATCCAAATTTACTGGGGTTAACTTTCCTGC
CGATGGTCCTATCATGCAAAACCAAAGTGTTGATTGGGAGCCATCAACCGAGAAAATTACTGCCAGCGAC
GGAGTTCTGAAGGGTGATGTTACGATGTACCTAAAACTTGAAGGAGGCGGCAATCACAAATGCCAATTCA
AGACTACTTACAAGGCGGCAAAAAAGATTCTTAAAATGCCAGGAAGCCATTACATCAGCCATCGCCTCGT
CAGGAAAACCGAAGGCAACATTACTGAGCTGGTAGAAGATGCAGTAGCTCATTCCTAAAGCGGCCGCCCG
GCTGCAGATCGTTCAAACATTTGGCAATAAAGTTTCTTAAGATTGAATCCTGTTGCCGGTCTTGCGATGA
TTATCATATAATTTCTGTTGAATTACGTTAAGCATGTAATAATTAACATGTAATGCATGACGTTATTTAT
GAGATGGGTTTTTATGATTAGAGTCCCGCAATTATACATTTAATACGCGATAGAAAACAAAATATAGCGC
GCAAACTAGGATAAATTATCGCGCGCGGTGTCATCTATGTTACTAGATCCGATGATAAGCTGTCAAACAT
GAGAATTCGTAATCATGTCATAGCTGTTTCCTGTGTGAAATTGTTATCCGCTCACAATTCCACACAACAT
ACGAGCCGGAAGCATAAAGTGTAAAGCCTGGGGTGCCTAATGAGTGAGCTAACTCACATTAATTGCGTTG
CGCTCACTGCCCGCTTTCCAGTCGGGAAACCTGTCGTGCCAGCTGCATTAATGAATCGGCCAACGCGCGG
GGAGAGGCGGTTTGCGTATTGGGCGCTCTTCCGCTTCCTCGCTCACTGACTCGCTGCGCTCGGTCGTTCG
GCTGCGGCGAGCGGTATCAGCTCACTCAAAGGCGGTAATACGGTTATCCACAGAATCAGGGGATAACGCA
GGAAAGAACATGTGAGCAAAA
